>Addgene plasmid #77312 | DCLK3 gRNA (BRDN0001146270) | addgene full sequence | sequence record 187516 | Addgene Assembled Sequence
CCCGGGTGCAAAGATGGATAAAGTTTTAAACAGAGAGGAATCTTTGCAGCTAATGGACCTTCTAGGTCTT
GAAAGGAGTGGGAATTGGCTCCGGTGCCCGTCAGTGGGCAGAGCGCACATCGCCCACAGTCCCCGAGAAG
TTGGGGGGAGGGGTCGGCAATTGATCCGGTGCCTAGAGAAGGTGGCGCGGGGTAAACTGGGAAAGTGATG
TCGTGTACTGGCTCCGCCTTTTTCCCGAGGGTGGGGGAGAACCGTATATAAGTGCAGTAGTCGCCGTGAA
CGTTCTTTTTCGCAACGGGTTTGCCGCCAGAACACAGGTAAGTGCCGTGTGTGGTTCCCGCGGGCCTGGC
CTCTTTACGGGTTATGGCCCTTGCGTGCCTTGAATTACTTCCACCTGGCTGCAGTACGTGATTCTTGATC
CCGAGCTTCGGGTTGGAAGTGGGTGGGAGAGTTCGAGGCCTTGCGCTTAAGGAGCCCCTTCGCCTCGTGC
TTGAGTTGAGGCCTGGCCTGGGCGCTGGGGCCGCCGCGTGCGAATCTGGTGGCACCTTCGCGCCTGTCTC
GCTGCTTTCGATAAGTCTCTAGCCATTTAAAATTTTTGATGACCTGCTGCGACGCTTTTTTTCTGGCAAG
ATAGTCTTGTAAATGCGGGCCAAGATCTGCACACTGGTATTTCGGTTTTTGGGGCCGCGGGCGGCGACGG
GGCCCGTGCGTCCCAGCGCACATGTTCGGCGAGGCGGGGCCTGCGAGCGCGGCCACCGAGAATCGGACGG
GGGTAGTCTCAAGCTGGCCGGCCTGCTCTGGTGCCTGGCCTCGCGCCGCCGTGTATCGCCCCGCCCTGGG
CGGCAAGGCTGGCCCGGTCGGCACCAGTTGCGTGAGCGGAAAGATGGCCGCTTCCCGGCCCTGCTGCAGG
GAGCTCAAAATGGAGGACGCGGCGCTCGGGAGAGCGGGCGGGTGAGTCACCCACACAAAGGAAAAGGGCC
TTTCCGTCCTCAGCCGTCGCTTCATGTGACTCCACGGAGTACCGGGCGCCGTCCAGGCACCTCGATTAGT
TCTCGAGCTTTTGGAGTACGTCGTCTTTAGGTTGGGGGGAGGGGTTTTATGCGATGGAGTTTCCCCACAC
TGAGTGGGTGGAGACTGAAGTTAGGCCAGCTTGGCACTTGATGTAATTCTCCTTGGAATTTGCCCTTTTT
GAGTTTGGATCTTGGTTCATTCTCAAGCCTCAGACAGTGGTTCAAAGTTTTTTTCTTCCATTTCAGGTGT
CGTGACGTACGGCCACCATGACCGAGTACAAGCCCACGGTGCGCCTCGCCACCCGCGACGACGTCCCCAG
GGCCGTACGCACCCTCGCCGCCGCGTTCGCCGACTACCCCGCCACGCGCCACACCGTCGATCCGGACCGC
CACATCGAGCGGGTCACCGAGCTGCAAGAACTCTTCCTCACGCGCGTCGGGCTCGACATCGGCAAGGTGT
GGGTCGCGGACGACGGCGCCGCCGTGGCGGTCTGGACCACGCCGGAGAGCGTCGAAGCGGGGGCGGTGTT
CGCCGAGATCGGCCCGCGCATGGCCGAGTTGAGCGGTTCCCGGCTGGCCGCGCAGCAACAGATGGAAGGC
CTCCTGGCGCCGCACCGGCCCAAGGAGCCCGCGTGGTTCCTGGCCACCGTCGGAGTCTCGCCCGACCACC
AGGGCAAGGGTCTGGGCAGCGCCGTCGTGCTCCCCGGAGTGGAGGCGGCCGAGCGCGCCGGGGTGCCCGC
CTTCCTGGAGACCTCCGCGCCCCGCAACCTCCCCTTCTACGAGCGGCTCGGCTTCACCGTCACCGCCGAC
GTCGAGGTGCCCGAAGGACCGCGCACCTGGTGCATGACCCGCAAGCCCGGTGCCTGAACGCGTTAAGTCG
ACAATCAACCTCTGGATTACAAAATTTGTGAAAGATTGACTGGTATTCTTAACTATGTTGCTCCTTTTAC
GCTATGTGGATACGCTGCTTTAATGCCTTTGTATCATGCTATTGCTTCCCGTATGGCTTTCATTTTCTCC
TCCTTGTATAAATCCTGGTTGCTGTCTCTTTATGAGGAGTTGTGGCCCGTTGTCAGGCAACGTGGCGTGG
TGTGCACTGTGTTTGCTGACGCAACCCCCACTGGTTGGGGCATTGCCACCACCTGTCAGCTCCTTTCCGG
GACTTTCGCTTTCCCCCTCCCTATTGCCACGGCGGAACTCATCGCCGCCTGCCTTGCCCGCTGCTGGACA
GGGGCTCGGCTGTTGGGCACTGACAATTCCGTGGTGTTGTCGGGGAAATCATCGTCCTTTCCTTGGCTGC
TCGCCTGTGTTGCCACCTGGATTCTGCGCGGGACGTCCTTCTGCTACGTCCCTTCGGCCCTCAATCCAGC
GGACCTTCCTTCCCGCGGCCTGCTGCCGGCTCTGCGGCCTCTTCCGCGTCTTCGCCTTCGCCCTCAGACG
AGTCGGATCTCCCTTTGGGCCGCCTCCCCGCGTCGACTTTAAGACCAATGACTTACAAGGCAGCTGTAGA
TCTTAGCCACTTTTTAAAAGAAAAGGGGGGACTGGAAGGGCTAATTCACTCCCAACGAAGACAAGATCTG
CTTTTTGCTTGTACTGGGTCTCTCTGGTTAGACCAGATCTGAGCCTGGGAGCTCTCTGGCTAACTAGGGA
ACCCACTGCTTAAGCCTCAATAAAGCTTGCCTTGAGTGCTTCAAGTAGTGTGTGCCCGTCTGTTGTGTGA
CTCTGGTAACTAGAGATCCCTCAGACCCTTTTAGTCAGTGTGGAAAATCTCTAGCAGTACGTATAGTAGT
TCATGTCATCTTATTATTCAGTATTTATAACTTGCAAAGAAATGAATATCAGAGAGTGAGAGGAACTTGT
TTATTGCAGCTTATAATGGTTACAAATAAAGCAATAGCATCACAAATTTCACAAATAAAGCATTTTTTTC
ACTGCATTCTAGTTGTGGTTTGTCCAAACTCATCAATGTATCTTATCATGTCTGGCTCTAGCTATCCCGC
CCCTAACTCCGCCCATCCCGCCCCTAACTCCGCCCAGTTCCGCCCATTCTCCGCCCCATGGCTGACTAAT
TTTTTTTATTTATGCAGAGGCCGAGGCCGCCTCGGCCTCTGAGCTATTCCAGAAGTAGTGAGGAGGCTTT
TTTGGAGGCCTAGGGACGTACCCAATTCGCCCTATAGTGAGTCGTATTACGCGCGCTCACTGGCCGTCGT
TTTACAACGTCGTGACTGGGAAAACCCTGGCGTTACCCAACTTAATCGCCTTGCAGCACATCCCCCTTTC
GCCAGCTGGCGTAATAGCGAAGAGGCCCGCACCGATCGCCCTTCCCAACAGTTGCGCAGCCTGAATGGCG
AATGGG
[124 nt withheld, positions 3367-3490]
C
[91 nt withheld, positions 3492-3582]
A
[49 nt withheld, positions 3584-3632]
CCTTTGACGTTGGAGTCCACGTTCTTT
[37 nt withheld, positions 3660-3696]
ACCCTATCTCGGTCTATTCTTTTGATTTATAAGGGATTTTGCCGATTTCGGCCTATTGGTTAAAAAATGA
GCTGATTTAACAAAAATTTAACGCGAATTTTAACAAAATATTAACGCTTACAATTTAGGTGGCACTTTTC
GGGGAAATGTGCGCGGAACCCCTATTTGTTTATTTTTCTAAATACATTCAAATATGTATCCGCTCATGAG
ACAATAACCCTGATAAATGCTTCAATAATATTGAAAAAGGAAGAGTATGAGTATTCAACATTTCCGTGTC
GCCCTTATTCCCTTTTTTGCGGCATTTTGCCTTCCTGTTTTTGCTCACCCAGAAACGCTGGTGAAAGTAA
AAGATGCTGAAGATCAGTTGGGTGCACGAGTGGGTTACATCGAACTGGATCTCAACAGCGGTAAGATCCT
TGAGAGTTTTCGCCCCGAAGAACGTTTTCCAATGATGAGCACTTTTAAAGTTCTGCTATGTGGCGCGGTA
TTATCCCGTATTGACGCCGGGCAAGAGCAACTCGGTCGCCGCATACACTATTCTCAGAATGACTTGGTTG
AGTACTCACCAGTCACAGAAAAGCATCTTACGGATGGCATGACAGTAAGAGAATTATGCAGTGCTGCCAT
AACCATGAGTGATAACACTGCGGCCAACTTACTTCTGACAACGATCGGAGGACCGAAGGAGCTAACCGCT
TTTTTGCACAACATGGGGGATCATGTAACTCGCCTTGATCGTTGGGAACCGGAGCTGAATGAAGCCATAC
CAAACGACGAGCGTGACACCACGATGCCTGTAGCAATGGCAACAACGTTGCGCAAACTATTAACTGGCGA
ACTACTTACTCTAGCTTCCCGGCAACAATTAATAGACTGGATGGAGGCGGATAAAGTTGCAGGACCACTT
CTGCGCTCGGCCCTTCCGGCTGGCTGGTTTATTGCTGATAAATCTGGAGCCGGTGAGCGTGGGTCTCGCG
GTATCATTGCAGCACTGGGGCCAGATGGTAAGCCCTCCCGTATCGTAGTTATCTACACGACGGGGAGTCA
GGCAACTATGGATGAACGAAATAGACAGATCGCTGAGATAGGTGCCTCACTGATTAAGCATTGGTAACTG
TCAGACCAAGTTTACTCATATATACTTTAGATTGATTTAAAACTTCATTTTTAATTTAAAAGGATCTAGG
TGAAGATCCTTTTTGATAATCTCATGACCAAAATCCCTTAACGTGAGTTTTCGTTCCACTGAGCGTCAGA
CCCCGTAGAAAAGATCAAAGGATCTTCTTGAGATCCTTTTTTTCTGCGCGTAATCTGCTGCTTGCAAACA
AAAAAACCACCGCTACCAGCGGTGGTTTGTTTGCCGGATCAAGAGCTACCAACTCTTTTTCCGAAGGTAA
CTGGCTTCAGCAGAGCGCAGATACCAAATACTGTTCTTCTAGTGTAGCCGTAGTTAGGCCACCACTTCAA
GAACTCTGTAGCACCGCCTACATACCTCGCTCTGCTAATCCTGTTACCAGTGGCTGCTGCCAGTGGCGAT
AAGTCGTGTCTTACCGGGTTGGACTCAAGACGATAGTTACCGGATAAGGCGCAGCGGTCGGGCTGAACGG
GGGGTTCGTGCACACAGCCCAGCTTGGAGCGAACGACCTACACCGAACTGAGATACCTACAGCGTGAGCT
ATGAGAAAGCGCCACGCTTCCCGAAGGGAGAAAGGCGGACAGGTATCCGGTAAGCGGCAGGGTCGGAACA
GGAGAGCGCACGAGGGAGCTTCCAGGGGGAAACGCCTGGTATCTTTATAGTCCTGTCGGGTTTCGCCACC
TCTGACTTGAGCGTCGATTTTTGTGATGCTCGTCAGGGGGGCGGAGCCTATGGAAAAACGCCAGCAACGC
GGCCTTTTTACGGTTCCTGGCCTTTTGCTGGCCTTTTGCTCACATGTTCTTTCCTGCGTTATCCCCTGAT
TCTGTGGATAACCGTATTACCGCCTTTGAGTGAGCTGATACCGCTCGCCGCAGCCGAACGACCGAGCGCA
GCGAGTCAGTGAGCGAGGAAGCGGAAGAGCGCCCAATACGCAAACCGCCTCTCCCCGCGCGTTGGCCGAT
TCATTAATGCAGCTGGCACGACAGGTTTCCCGACTGGAAAGCGGGCAGTGAGCGCAACGCAATTAATGTG
AGTTAGCTCACTCATTAGGCACCCCAGGCTTTACACTTTATGCTTCCGGCTCGTATGTTGTGTGGAATTG
TGAGCGGATAACAATTTCACACAGGAAACAGCTATGACCATGATTACGCCAAGCGCGCAATTAACCCTCA
CTAAAGGGAACAAAAGCTGGAGCTGCAAGCTTAATGTAGTCTTATGCAATACTCTTGTAGTCTTGCAACA
TGGTAACGATGAGTTAGCAACATGCCTTACAAGGAGAGAAAAAGCACCGTGCATGCCGATTGGTGGAAGT
AAGGTGGTACGATCGTGCCTTATTAGGAAGGCAACAGACGGGTCTGACATGGATTGGACGAACCACTGAA
TTGCCGCATTGCAGAGATATTGTATTTAAGTGCCTAGCTCGATACATAAACGGGTCTCTCTGGTTAGACC
AGATCTGAGCCTGGGAGCTCTCTGGCTAACTAGGGAACCCACTGCTTAAGCCTCAATAAAGCTTGCCTTG
AGTGCTTCAAGTAGTGTGTGCCCGTCTGTTGTGTGACTCTGGTAACTAGAGATCCCTCAGACCCTTTTAG
TCAGTGTGGAAAATCTCTAGCAGTGGCGCCCGAACAGGGACTTGAAAGCGAAAGGGAAACCAGAGGAGCT
CTCTCGACGCAGGACTCGGCTTGCTGAAGCGCGCACGGCAAGAGGCGAGGGGCGGCGACTGGTGAGTACG
CCAAAAATTTTGACTAGCGGAGGCTAGAAGGAGAGAGATGGGTGCGAGAGCGTCAGTATTAAGCGGGGGA
GAATTAGATCGCGATGGGAAAAAATTCGGTTAAGGCCAGGGGGAAAGAAAAAATATAAATTAAAACATAT
AGTATGGGCAAGCAGGGAGCTAGAACGATTCGCAGTTAATCCTGGCCTGTTAGAAACATCAGAAGGCTGT
AGACAAATACTGGGACAGCTACAACCATCCCTTCAGACAGGATCAGAAGAACTTAGATCATTATATAATA
CAGTAGCAACCCTCTATTGTGTGCATCAAAGGATAGAGATAAAAGACACCAAGGAAGCTTTAGACAAGAT
AGAGGAAGAGCAAAACAAAAGTAAGACCACCGCACAGCAAGCGGCCGCTGATCTTCAGACCTGGAGGAGG
AGATATGAGGGACAATTGGAGAAGTGAATTATATAAATATAAAGTAGTAAAAATTGAACCATTAGGAGTA
GCACCCACCAAGGCAAAGAGAAGAGTGGTGCAGAGAGAAAAAAGAGCAGTGGGAATAGGAGCTTTGTTCC
TTGGGTTCTTGGGAGCAGCAGGAAGCACTATGGGCGCAGCGTCAATGACGCTGACGGTACAGGCCAGACA
ATTATTGTCTGGTATAGTGCAGCAGCAGAACAATTTGCTGAGGGCTATTGAGGCGCAACAGCATCTGTTG
CAACTCACAGTCTGGGGCATCAAGCAGCTCCAGGCAAGAATCCTGGCTGTGGAAAGATACCTAAAGGATC
AACAGCTCCTGGGGATTTGGGGTTGCTCTGGAAAACTCATTTGCACCACTGCTGTGCCTTGGAATGCTAG
TTGGAGTAATAAATCTCTGGAACAGATTTGGAATCACACGACCTGGATGGAGTGGGACAGAGAAATTAAC
AATTACACAAGCTTAATACACTCCTTAATTGAAGAATCGCAAAACCAGCAAGAAAAGAATGAACAAGAAT
TATTGGAATTAGATAAATGGGCAAGTTTGTGGAATTGGTTTAACATAACAAATTGGCTGTGGTATATAAA
ATTATTCATAATGATAGTAGGAGGCTTGGTAGGTTTAAGAATAGTTTTTGCTGTACTTTCTATAGTGAAT
AGAGTTAGGCAGGGATATTCACCATTATCGTTTCAGACCCACCTCCCAACCCCGAGGGGACCCAGAGAGG
GCCTATTTCCCATGATTCCTTCATATTTGCATATACGATACAAGGCTGTTAGAGAGATAATTAGAATTAA
TTTGACTGTAAACACAAAGATATTAGTACAAAATACGTGACGTAGAAAGTAATAATTTCTTGGGTAGTTT
GCAGTTTTAAAATTATGTTTTAAAATGGACTATCATATGCTTACCGTAACTTGAAAGTATTTCGATTTCT
TGGCTTTATATATCTTGTGGAAAGGACGAAACACCGGAAGGGCCCAATGTATGATGGTTTTAGAGCTAGA
AATAGCAAGTTAAAATAAGGCTAGTCCGTTATCAACTTGAAAAAGTGGCACCGAGTCGGTGCTTTTTTAA
GCTTGGCGTAACTAGATCTTGAGACAAATGGCAGTATTCATCCACAATTTTAAAAGAAAAGGGGGGATTG
GGGGGTACAGTGCAGGGGAAAGAATAGTAGACATAATAGCAACAGACATACAAACTAAAGAATTACAAAA
ACAAATTACAAAAATTCAAAATTTTCGGGTTTATTACAGGGACAGCAGAGATCCACTTTGGCGCCGGCTC
GAGGGGG
Features (pLannotate 1.2.2; 29 found; start..end, strand, type, name):
     14..80      +  CDS            small t antigen (fragment): SV40 (simian virus 40) small t antigen
    106..317     +  promoter       EF-1α core promoter: core promoter for human elongation factor EF-1α
    318..1256    +  intron         EF-1α intron A: intron upstream of the start codon of human EF-1α
   1278..1877    +  CDS            PuroR (fragment): puromycin N-acetyltransferase; pac from Streptomyces; confers resistance to puromycin
   1893..2481    +  misc_feature   WPRE: woodchuck hepatitis virus posttranscriptional regulatory element
   2532..2551    +  misc_feature   cPPT/CTS (fragment): central polypurine tract and central termination sequence of HIV-1
   2553..2786    +  LTR            3' LTR (ΔU3): self-inactivating 3' long terminal repeat (LTR) from HIV-1
   2864..2985    +  polyA_signal   SV40 poly(A) signal: SV40 polyadenylation signal
   3025..3160    +  rep_origin     SV40 ori: SV40 origin of replication
   3181..3199    -  promoter       T7 promoter: promoter for bacteriophage T7 RNA polymerase
   3207..3362    +  CDS            lacZα (fragment): LacZα fragment of β-galactosidase; lacZ fragment
   3367..3795    +  rep_origin     f1 ori (sequence partly withheld): f1 bacteriophage origin of replication; arrow indicates direction of (+) strand synthesis
   3848..3952    +  promoter       AmpR promoter: bla
   3953..4813    +  CDS            AmpR: β-lactamase; bla; confers resistance to ampicillin, carbenicillin, and related antibiotics
   4984..5572    +  rep_origin     ori: high-copy-number ColE1/pMB1/pBR322/pUC origin of replication
   5755..5847    +  CDS            lacI (fragment): lac repressor; lacI; The lac repressor binds to the lac operator to inhibit transcription in E. coli. This inhibition can be relieved by adding lactose or isopropyl-β-D-thiogalactopyranoside (IPTG).
   5860..5881    +  protein_bind   CAP binding site: CAP binding activates transcription in the presence of cAMP. E. coli catabolite activator protein
   5896..5926    +  promoter       lac promoter: promoter for the E. coli lac operon
   5934..5950    +  protein_bind   lac operator: The lac repressor binds to the lac operator to inhibit transcription in E. coli. This inhibition can be relieved by adding lactose or isopropyl-β-D-thiogalactopyranoside (IPTG). lac repressor encoded by lacI
   5995..6013    +  promoter       T3 promoter: promoter for bacteriophage T3 RNA polymerase
   6041..6267    +  promoter       RSV promoter: Rous sarcoma virus enhancer/promoter
   6268..6448    +  LTR            5' LTR (truncated): truncated 5' long terminal repeat (LTR) from HIV-1
   6495..6620    +  misc_feature   HIV-1 Ψ: packaging signal of human immunodeficiency virus type 1
   6604..6967    +  CDS            HIV-1 gag (fragment): gag protein from human immunodeficiency virus 1; gag
   7113..7346    +  misc_feature   RRE: The Rev response element (RRE) of HIV-1 allows for Rev-dependent mRNA export from the nucleus to the cytoplasm.
   7723..7749    +  CDS            Rev (fragment): human immunodeficiency virus 1 (HIV-1) Rev protein; rev; enhances nuclear export of unspliced and incompletely spliced viral mRNAs
   7753..7993    +  promoter       U6 promoter: RNA polymerase III promoter for human U6 snRNA
   8023..8098    +  misc_RNA       gRNA scaffold: guide RNA scaffold for the Streptococcus pyogenes CRISPR/Cas9 system
   8154..8271    +  misc_feature   cPPT/CTS: central polypurine tract and central termination sequence of HIV-1
