[The description below was written by a language model from this plasmid's Addgene catalogue record and pLannotate feature annotations shown in this document.]
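Description:
DCLK3 gRNA (BRDN0001146270) is a third-generation lentiviral single-guide RNA plasmid built on the lentiGuide-Puro backbone and designed to target the human doublecortin-like kinase 3 gene (DCLK3), using the NM_033403.1 reference transcript. It is propagated in E. coli as a high-copy plasmid through a ColE1/pUC-type origin with ampicillin (β-lactamase) selection. The backbone also carries an f1 origin, an SV40 origin and poly(A) signal, and leftover lac and T3/T7 cloning-vector elements.

The lentiviral transfer cassette begins with an RSV promoter fused to a truncated HIV-1 5' LTR, which drives Tat-independent genomic RNA production in packaging cells. It is followed by the Ψ packaging signal with a partial gag sequence and the Rev response element for nuclear export. Downstream, a human U6 RNA polymerase III promoter transcribes the DCLK3-specific spacer joined to the Streptococcus pyogenes Cas9 guide RNA scaffold. A cPPT/CTS element, which aids nuclear import of the viral genome, sits after the guide cassette. An EF-1α core promoter with its intron A then expresses puromycin N-acetyltransferase for selection of transduced mammalian cells, with a WPRE to enhance transcript expression. The cassette ends with a self-inactivating ΔU3 3' LTR, which silences LTR promoter activity after integration.

The plasmid does not encode Cas9, so it must be paired with a separate Cas9 vector or used in cells that already express the nuclease. It belongs to a human kinome guide collection designed with optimized sgRNA rules, and is suited to CRISPR knockout of DCLK3 in human cells.
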