Addgene plasmid #77312: DCLK3 gRNA (BRDN0001146270)
Purpose: 3rd generation lentiviral gRNA plasmid targeting human DCLK3
Depositing lab: John Doench & David Root. Depositing organization: Broad Institute. Publication: Optimized sgRNA design to maximize activity and minimize off-target effects of CRISPR-Cas9. Doench JG, Fusi N, Sullender M, Hegde M, Vaimberg EW, Donovan KF, Smith I, Tothova Z, Wilen C, Orchard R, Virgin HW, Listgarten J, Root DE. Nat Biotechnol. 2016 Jan 18. doi: 10.1038/nbt.3437. PubMed 26780180.
Backbone
  Vector backbone: lentiGuide-Puro
  Backbone manufacturer: Zhang Lab (Addgene plasmid # 52963)
  Vector type: Mammalian Expression, Lentiviral, CRISPR
  Selectable markers: Puromycin
Growth in bacteria
  Bacterial resistance: Ampicillin, 100 μg/mL
  Growth temperature: 37°C
  Growth strain: DH5alpha
  Copy number: High Copy
Gene/Insert
  Gene/Insert name: DCLK3 (alt names: DCLK3; NM_033403.1)
  gRNA/shRNA sequence: GAAGGGCCCAATGTATGATG
  Species: H. sapiens (human)
  Entrez Gene: DCLK3 (a.k.a. CLR, DCAMKL3, DCDC3C, DCK3)
  Promoter: hU6
  Cloning method: Unknown
  Sequencing primers: 5′ U6-F; 3′ pS2-R
Terms and licenses: Academic/Nonprofit Terms; Industry Terms: Not Available to Industry
Depositor comments: The gRNA was designed to target the following Genbank reference sequence(s): NM_033403.1. Note that this plasmid does NOT contain Cas9. It should be used in conjunction with lentiCas9-Blast (Addgene #52962) or otherwise with cell lines already expressing Cas9. Browse the full kinome gRNA library at http://www.addgene.org/pooled-library/broadgpp-human-kinome/ or visit http://www.broadinstitute.org/rnai/public/ for detailed protocols and information.
How to cite: DCLK3 gRNA (BRDN0001146270) was a gift from John Doench & David Root (Addgene plasmid # 77312 ; http://n2t.net/addgene:77312 ; RRID:Addgene_77312)
