>Addgene plasmid #77312 | DCLK3 gRNA (BRDN0001146270) | depositor partial sequence | sequence record 144772 | Target Sequence
GAAGGGCCCAATGTATGATG
