>Addgene plasmid #77312 | DCLK3 gRNA (BRDN0001146270) | addgene partial sequence | sequence record 187515 | hU6-F
TAGAAAGTAATAATTTCTTGGGTAGTTTGCAGTTTTAAAATTATGTTTTAAAATGGACTATCATATGCTT
ACCGTAACTTGAAAGTATTTCGATTTCTTGGCTTTATATATCTTGTGGAAAGGACGAAACACCGGAAGGG
CCCAATGTATGATGGTTTTAGAGCTAGAAATAGCAAGTTAAAATAAGGCTAGTCCGTTATCAACTTGAAA
AAGTGGCACCGAGTCGGTGCTTTTTTAAGCTTGGCGTAACTAGATCTTGAGACAAATGGCAGTATTCATC
CACAATTTTAAAAGAAAAGGGGGGATTGGGGGGTACAGTGCAGGGGAAAGAATAGTAGACATAATAGCAA
CAGACATACAAACTAAAGAATTACAAAAACAAATTACAAAAATTCAAAATTTTCGGGTTTATTACAGGGA
CAGCAGAGATCCACTTTGGCGCCGGCTCGAGGGGGCCCGGGTGCAAAGATGGATAAAGTTTTAAACAGAG
AGGAATCTTTGCAGCTAATGGACCTTCTAGGTCTTGAAAGGAGTGGGAATTGGCTCCGGTGCCCGTCAGT
GGGCAGAGCG
